>Addgene plasmid #138095 | pYPQ131-STU-Fn | addgene full sequence | sequence record 271935 | Addgene NGS Result
CTGCATTAATGAATCGGCCAACGCGCGGGGAGAGGCGGTTTGCGTATTGGGCGCTCTTCCGCTTCCTCGC
TCACTGACTCGCTGCGCTCGGTCGTTCGGCTGCGGCGAGCGGTATCAGCTCACTCAAAGGCGGTAATACG
GTTATCCACAGAATCAGGGGATAACGCAGGAAAGAACATGAATTAATTCTCATGTTTGACAGCTTATCAT
CGATTAGCTTTAATGCGGTAGTTTATCACAGTTAAATTGCTAACGCAGTCAGGCACCGTGTATGAAATCT
AACAATGCGCTCATCGTCATCCTCGGCACCGTCACCCTGGATGCTGTAGGCATAGGCTTGGTTATGCCGG
TACTGCCGGGCCTCTTGCGGGATATCGTCCATTCCGACAGCATCGCCAGTCACTATGGCGTGCTGCTAGC
GCTATATGCGTTGATGCAATTTCTATGCGCACCCGTTCTCGGAGCACTGTCCGACCGCTTTGGCCGCCGC
CCAGTCCTGCTCGCTTCGCTACTTGGAGCCACTATCGACTACGCGATCATGGCGACCACACCCGTCCTGT
GGATTCTCTACGCCGGACGCATCGTGGCCGGCATCACCGGCGCCACAGGTGCGGTTGCTGGCGCCTATAT
CGCCGACATCACCGATGGGGAAGATCGGGCTCGCCACTTCGGGCTCATGAGCGCTTGTTTCGGCGTGGGT
ATGGTGGCAGGCCCCGTGGCCGGGGGACTGTTGGGCGCCATCTCCTTACATGCACCATTCCTTGCGGCGG
CGGTGCTCAACGGCCTCAACCTACTACTGGGCTGCTTCCTAATGCAGGAGTCGCATAAGGGAGAGCGCCG
ACCCATGCCCTTGAGAGCCTTCAACCCAGTCAGCTCCTTCCGGTGGGCGCGGGGCATGACTATCGTCGCC
GCACTTATGACTGTCTTCTTTATCATGCAACTCGTAGGACAGGTGCCGGCAGCGCTCTGGGTCATTTTCG
GCGAGGACCGCTTTCGCTGGAGCGCGACGATGATCGGCCTGTCGCTTGCGGTATTCGGAATCTTGCACGC
CCTCGCTCAAGCCTTCGTCACTGGTCCCGCCACCAAACGTTTCGGCGAGAAGCAGGCCATTATCGCCGGC
ATGGCGGCCGACGCGCTGGGCTACGTCTTGCTGGCGTTCGCGACGCGAGGCTGGATGGCCTTCCCCATTA
TGATTCTTCTCGCTTCCGGCGGCATCGGGATGCCCGCGTTGCAGGCCATGCTGTCCAGGCAGGTAGATGA
CGACCATCAGGGACAGCTTCAAGGATCGCTCGCGGCTCTTACCAGCCTAACTTCGATCATTGGACCGCTG
ATCGTCACGGCGATTTATGCCGCCTCGGCGAGCACATGGAACGGGTTGGCATGGATTGTAGGCGCCGCCC
TATACCTTGTCTGCCTCCCCGCGTTGCGTCGCGGTGCATGGAGCCGGGCCACCTCGACCTGAATGGAAGC
CGGCGGCACCTCGCTAACGGATTCACCACTCCAAGAATTGGAGCCAATCAATTCTTGCGGAGAACTGTGA
ATGCGCAAACCAACCCTTGATCGGGGAAGAACAGTATGTCGAGCTATTTTTTGACTTACTGGGGATCAAG
CCTGATTGGGAGAAAATAAAATATCCCCTATAGTGAGTCGTATTACATGGTCATAGCTGTTTCCTGGCAG
CTCTGGCCCGTGTCTCAAAATCTCTGATGTTACATTGCACAAGATAAAAATATATCATCATGCCTCCTCT
AGAGGTCTCGCTATAAATTACTGATGAGTCCGTGAGGACGAAACGAGTAAGCTCGTCTAATTTCTACTGT
TGTAGATGAGACGGAGCTCAGTCTGACCGCGGCGTCTCTGGCCGGCATGGTCCCAGCCTCCTCGCTGGCG
CCGGCTGGGCAACATGCTTCGGCATGGCGAATGGGACCATGGGAGACCCTCGAGCCACCCATGACCAAAA
TCCCTTAACGTGAGTTACGCGTCGTTCCACTGAGCGTCAGACCCCGTAGAAAAGATCAAAGGATCTTCTT
GAGATCCTTTTTTTCTGCGCGTAATCTGCTGCTTGCAAACAAAAAAACCACCGCTACCAGCGGTGGTTTG
TTTGCCGGATCAAGAGCTACCAACTCTTTTTCCGAAGGTAACTGGCTTCAGCAGAGCGCAGATACCAAAT
ACTGTTCTTCTAGTGTAGCCGTAGTTAGGCCACCACTTCAAGAACTCTGTAGCACCGCCTACATACCTCG
CTCTGCTAATCCTGTTACCAGTGGCTGCTGCCAGTGGCGATAAGTCGTGTCTTACCGGGTTGGACTCAAG
ACGATAGTTACCGGATAAGGCGCAGCGGTCGGGCTGAACGGGGGGTTCGTGCACACAGCCCAGCTTGGAG
CGAACGACCTACACCGAACTGAGATACCTACAGCGTGAGCTATGAGAAAGCGCCACGCTTCCCGAAGGGA
GAAAGGCGGACAGGTATCCGGTAAGCGGCAGGGTCGGAACAGGAGAGCGCACGAGGGAGCTTCCAGGGGG
AAACGCCTGGTATCTTTATAGTCCTGTCGGGTTTCGCCACCTCTGACTTGAGCGTCGATTTTTGTGATGC
TCGTCAGGGGGGCGGAGCCTATGGAAAAACGCCAGCAACGCGGCCTTTTTACGGTTCCTGGCCTTTTGCT
GGCCTTTTGCTCACATGTTCTTTCCTGCGTTATCCCCTGATTCTGTGGATAACCGTATTACCGCCTTTGA
GTGAGCTGATACCGCTCGCCGCAGCCGAACGACCGAGCGCAGCGAGTCAGTGAGCGAGGAAGCGGAAGAG
CGCCCAATACGCAAACCGCCTCTCCCCGCGCGTTGGCCGATTCATTAATGCAGCTGGCACGACAGGTTTC
CCGACTGGAAAGCGGGCAGTGAGCGCAACGCAATTAATACGCGTACCGCTAGCCAGGAAGAGTTTGTAGA
AACGCAAAAAGGCCATCCGTCAGGATGGCCTTCTGCTTAGTTTGATGCCTGGCAGTTTATGGCGGGCGTC
CTGCCCGCCACCCTCCGGGCCGTTGCTTCACAACGTTCAAATCCGCTCCCGGCGGATTTGTCCTACTCAG
GAGAGCGTTCACCGACAAACAACAGATAAAACGAAAGGCCCAGTCTTCCGACTGAGCCTTTCGTTTTATT
TGATGCCTGGCAGTTCCCTACTCTCGCGTT
Features (pLannotate 1.2.2; 11 found; start..end, strand, type, name):
      1..54      -  CDS            lacI (fragment): lac repressor; lacI; The lac repressor binds to the lac operator to inhibit transcription in E. coli. This inhibition can be relieved by adding lactose or isopropyl-β-D-thiogalactopyranoside (IPTG).
     56..180     -  rep_origin     RSF ori (fragment): Plasmids containing the RSF 1030 origin of replication can be propagated in E. coli cells that contain additional plasmids with compatible origins.
    196..224     +  promoter       tet promoter: E. coli promoter for tetracycline efflux protein gene
    272..1462    +  CDS            TcR: tetracycline efflux protein; tet; confers resistance to tetracycline
   1560..1634    +  CDS            KanR (fragment): aminoglycoside phosphotransferase; aphA-3; confers resistance to kanamycin
   1637..1655    -  promoter       T7 promoter: promoter for bacteriophage T7 RNA polymerase
   1771..1794    +  misc_RNA       sTRSV HHRz (fragment): hammerhead ribozyme from the tobacco ringspot virus satellite RNA (Khvorova et al., 2003)
   2029..2617    +  rep_origin     ori: high-copy-number ColE1/pMB1/pBR322/pUC origin of replication
   2800..2892    +  CDS            lacI (fragment): lac repressor; lacI; The lac repressor binds to the lac operator to inhibit transcription in E. coli. This inhibition can be relieved by adding lactose or isopropyl-β-D-thiogalactopyranoside (IPTG).
   2947..2974    -  terminator     rrnB T2 terminator: transcription terminator T2 from the E. coli rrnB gene
   3106..3149    +  terminator     rrnB T1 terminator: Escherichia coli rrnB; transcription terminator T1 from the E. coli rrnB gene
