[The description below was written by a language model from this plasmid's Addgene catalogue record and pLannotate feature annotations shown in this document.]
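Description:
pYPQ131-STU-Fn is a small (about 3.2 kb) empty Golden Gate entry vector built on the pYPQ131A backbone and classified as a plant expression/CRISPR plasmid. It is the module that receives the first crRNA in a multiplexed assembly series for FnCas12a. It is propagated in E. coli as a high-copy plasmid through a ColE1/pUC-type origin and selected with tetracycline, conferred by the tetracycline efflux gene (TcR) driven by its native tet promoter. The automated annotation also picks up short fragments of lacI, an RSF origin and a kanamycin resistance gene, along with a T7 promoter and rrnB T1 and T2 terminators. The fragments are too short to be functional and appear to be backbone remnants or partial sequence matches.

According to the catalogue entry, the functional payload is an FnCas12a crRNA scaffold (direct repeat) flanked by a hammerhead (HH) ribozyme upstream and a hepatitis delta virus (HDV) ribozyme downstream. A user-designed spacer is cloned by restriction enzyme-based Golden Gate cloning. After transcription, the two self-cleaving ribozymes excise a crRNA with precisely defined ends. This allows the guide to be processed from a longer transcript rather than needing its own dedicated small-RNA promoter. The feature table detects only a partial hammerhead ribozyme match. It does not annotate the crRNA scaffold, the HDV ribozyme or the cloning sites, and no plant promoter is recorded, so the promoter that ultimately drives the crRNA unit is not stated. The associated work concerns plant genome engineering with Cas12a orthologs and highly multiplexable editing systems.
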