Addgene plasmid #138095: pYPQ131-STU-Fn
Purpose: (Empty Backbone) Golden Gate entry vector for 1st crRNA cloning with FnCas12a crRNA scaffold flanked by HH and HDV ribozymes
Depositing lab: Yiping Qi. Depositing organization: University of Maryland, College Park. Publication: Expanding the scope of plant genome engineering with Cas12a orthologs and highly multiplexable editing systems. Zhang Y, Ren Q, Tang X, Liu S, Malzahn AA, Zhou J, Wang J, Yin D, Pan C, Yuan M, Huang L, Yang H, Zhao Y, Fang Q, Zheng X, Tian L, Cheng Y, Le Y, McCoy B, Franklin L, Selengut JD, Mount SM, Que Q, Zhang Y, Qi Y. Nat Commun. 2021 Mar 29;12(1):1944. doi: 10.1038/s41467-021-22330-w. PubMed 33782402.
Backbone
  Vector backbone: pYPQ131A
  Vector type: Plant Expression, CRISPR
Growth in bacteria
  Bacterial resistance: Tetracycline, 10 μg/mL
  Growth temperature: 37°C
  Growth strain: DH5alpha
  Copy number: High Copy
Gene/Insert
  Cloning method: Restriction Enzyme
Terms and licenses: Academic/Nonprofit Terms; Industry Terms: Not Available to Industry
How to cite: pYPQ131-STU-Fn was a gift from Yiping Qi (Addgene plasmid # 138095 ; http://n2t.net/addgene:138095 ; RRID:Addgene_138095)
